Addgene plasmid #26337: pcDNA3.2/V5 mmu-mir-1224
Depositing lab: David Bartel. Depositing organization: Whitehead Institute for Biomedical Research. Publication: Mammalian microRNAs: experimental evaluation of novel and previously annotated genes. Chiang HR, Schoenfeld LW, Ruby JG, Auyeung VC, Spies N, Baek D, Johnston WK, Russ C, Luo S, Babiarz JE, Blelloch R, Schroth GP, Nusbaum C, Bartel DP. Genes Dev. 2010 May 15. 24(10):992-1009. 10.1101/gad.1884710 PubMed 20413612.
Backbone
  Vector backbone: pcDNA3.2/V5-DEST
  Backbone manufacturer: Invitrogen
  Backbone size w/o insert (bp): 7711
  Vector type: Mammalian Expression
  Selectable markers: Neomycin (select with G418)
Growth in bacteria
  Bacterial resistance: Ampicillin, 100 μg/mL
  Growth temperature: 37°C
  Growth strain: DH5alpha
  Copy number: Unknown
Gene/Insert
  Gene/Insert name: mmu-mir-1224 (alt names: mir 1224; mir-1224)
  Species: M. musculus (mouse)
  Insert size (bp): 1215
  Entrez Gene: Mir1224 (a.k.a. Mirn1224, mmu-mir-1224)
  Cloning method: Gateway Cloning
  Sequencing primers: 5′ CMV-F; 3′ V5 reverse (5′-ACCGAGGAGAGGGTTAGGGAT-3′ )
Terms and licenses: Academic/Nonprofit Terms; Industry Terms: Not Available to Industry
Depositor comments: pre-miRNA hairpins and the surrounding regions were amplified from mouse BL6 genomic DNA using Pfu Polymerase and primers with Gateway (Invitrogen)- compatible ends designed to anneal about 100 nt upstream of and downstream from the miRNA hairpins. PCR products were inserted into Gateway vector pDONR221 and subsequently into pcDNA3.2/V5-DEST.
How to cite: pcDNA3.2/V5 mmu-mir-1224 was a gift from David Bartel (Addgene plasmid # 26337 ; http://n2t.net/addgene:26337 ; RRID:Addgene_26337)
