[The description below was written by a language model from this plasmid's Addgene catalogue record.]
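Description:
pcDNA3.2/V5 mmu-mir-1224 is a mammalian expression plasmid built on the commercial Gateway destination vector pcDNA3.2/V5-DEST (listed as 7711 bp without insert). It is propagated in E. coli under ampicillin selection, and it carries a neomycin resistance marker so that transfected mammalian cells can be selected with G418. The record does not include a feature table and does not state the promoter outright. However, the 5′ sequencing primer is a CMV forward primer, consistent with the CMV promoter that normally drives expression in the pcDNA3 family. The 3′ primer anneals in the V5 epitope region that lies downstream of the Gateway recombination site in this backbone.

The insert is a mouse genomic fragment, recorded as 1215 bp, containing the mmu-mir-1224 (Mir1224) pre-miRNA hairpin and its surrounding sequence. According to the depositor's notes, hairpins in this series were amplified from BL6 mouse genomic DNA with primers bearing Gateway-compatible ends placed roughly 100 nt upstream and downstream of the hairpin. The products were recombined first into pDONR221 and then transferred into the destination vector. The recorded insert size is considerably larger than a hairpin plus about 100 nt on each side, and the record does not explain the difference. Because the payload is a non-coding miRNA precursor, the V5 tag of the backbone is not expected to play a functional role here. The transcript instead serves as a primary miRNA-like substrate for the cell's endogenous processing machinery. The construct comes from a study that experimentally evaluated novel and previously annotated mammalian microRNA genes, so it fits ectopic overexpression of a candidate hairpin to test whether it yields a mature miRNA.
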