>Addgene plasmid #26337 | pcDNA3.2/V5 mmu-mir-1224 | depositor partial sequence | sequence record 12421 | Author sequence
GCAGGTGTGGAGTTCAGGTATGGTCCTTCTCTGATGACCTCTAAGGTGTGACACTCACCTCACTGGCAAG
CCAGTGGGACTGACTCTACTCTTACAGATCCAGCTGAGCTCTCAGGCATGTCTGCCTCTCAAGACCAGCT
AGCTGCCGCTCCTCTGTCCACAGCAGTCCACTCTAAAGGTAGGGCTCAAATGCAGTGGATTGGGCACAGA
TGGGCTTTGGACCACTTGCTGGTACTGGGTGACCCTACTGTAGGACATCAGGGAGGCTGTTCTGCAGGTG
CCTGGGACCTGGACCTAAATGACAACTCCAAGTCAGCATTGGGGGAGCCCATATCTCCTACTGGAGATCA
TCATGGCTTGCCCCACCAGCCTCCAGCCTCTTCCAGGCTCAGCCTGGGTCGTCATCGAAGACTCTGCAGC
TCCAATAAGGGCCAGACTCATGAGAACAGCAATGACGGCAGCAACCATGACTACCTGCCTCTGGTGAGGA
CTGGGGAGGTGGAGGGTAGCATCATTAGAGCCAGAGCTCTGTCTCAGCTCCCTCTCCCCCCACCTCTTCT
CTCCTCAGGTACGACTGCAAGAGGCACCAGGCTCCTTCCGCCTGGATGAACCCTTCTGTGCTGCTGTGTG
CATTCCTCAAGAACGCCTGTGTCGAGCCTCGCCCTTTGCCGCACACCGTGCCAGCCTCAGCCCCACCTCA
GCATCATCTCCTTGGGCATTTCTGAGCCCTGGTATTGGCCAAGGTGACAGTGCCACAGCCTCCTGCAGCC
AGTCCCCCAGCTCAGGTTCTGAGGGTCCAGGCCAGGTAGACAGTGGGAGGGGCTCAGATACTGAGGCCTC
AGAAGGAATGGAAAGGCAGGACAGCTCTGATCTTCGTGGGCGCACTTGGGCCACAGCTGTGGCCCTGGCG
TGGCTGGAACACCGCTGTGCAGCTGCCTTTGGCGAGTGGGAACTGACAGCTTCCAAAGCTGATTGCTGGC
TGAGAGCCCAACACCTGCCAGACGGACTTGATCTGACTGCTCTTAAAGCTGCTGCCCGGGGGCTCTTTCT
GTTACTGCGACACTGGGACCAGAATCTGCAGCTACACTTGCTGTGTTACAGCCCTTCGAATGTGTAAGGC
TGCTTGCAGCTCTGGCTAGCGACCCCCAACACAGTCACTGCCACCCAGGGCCAGTCTCTTGGTGCTGGGA
AAGAATAAGTTGGTGTCTGCCGTCC
