>Addgene plasmid #26337 | pcDNA3.2/V5 mmu-mir-1224 | addgene partial sequence | sequence record 32489 | 26337 with V5-rev
CACTTTGTACAAGAAAGCTGGGTGGACGGCAGACACCAACTTATTCTTTCCCAGCACCAAGAGACTGGCC
CTGGGTGGCAGTGACTGTGTTGGGGGTCGCTAGCCAGAGCTGCAAGCAGCCTTACACATTCGAAGGGCTG
TAACACAGCAAGTGTAGCTGCAGATTCTGGTCCCAGTGTCGCAGTAACAGAAAGAGCCCCCGGGCAGCAG
CTTTAAGAGCAGTCAGATCAAGTCCGTCTGGCAGGTGTTGGGCTCTCAGCCAGCAATCAGCTTTGGAAGC
TGTCAGTTCCCACTCGCCAAAGGCAGCTGCACAGCGGTGTTCCAGCCACGCCAGGGCCACAGCTGTGGCC
CAAGTGCGCCCACGAAGATCAGAGCTGTCCTGCCTTTCCATTCCTTCTGAGGCCTCAGTATCTGAGCCCC
TCCCACTGTCTACCTGGCCTGGACCCTCAGAACCTGAGCTGGGGGACTGGCTGCAGGAGGCTGTGGCACT
GTCACCTTGGCCAATACCAGGGCTCAGAAATGCCCAAGGAGATGATGCTGAGGTGGGGCTGAGGCTGGCA
CGGTGTGCGGCAAAGGGCGAGGCTCGACACAGGCGTTCTTGAGGAATGCACACAGCAGCACAGAAGGGTT
CATCCAGGCGGAAGGAGCCTGGTGCCTCTTGCAGTCGTACCTGAGGAGAGAAGAGGTGGGGGGAGAGGGA
GCTGAGACAGAGCTCTGGCTCTAATGATGCTACCCTCCACCTCCCCAGTCCTCACCAGAGGCAGGTAGTC
ATGGTTGCTGCCGTCATTGCTGTTCTCATGAGTCTGGCCCTTATTGNAGCTGCAGAGTCTTCGATGACGA
CCCAGGCTGAGCCTGGAAGA
