>Addgene plasmid #26337 | pcDNA3.2/V5 mmu-mir-1224 | addgene partial sequence | sequence record 32490 | 26337 with CMV-F
CTCTGGCTACTAGAGAACCCACTGCTTACTGGCTTATCGAAATTAATACGACTCACTATAGGGAGACCCA
AGCTGGCTAGTTAAGCTATCAACAAGTTTGTACAAAAAAGCAGGCTGCAGGTGTGGAGTTCAGGTATGGT
CCTTCTCTGATGACCTCTAAGGTGTGACACTCACCTCACTGGCAAGCCAGTGGGACTGACTCTACTCTTA
CAGATCCAGCTGAGCTCTCAGGCATGTCTGCCTCTCAAGACCAGCTAGCTGCCGCTCCTCTGTCCACAGC
AGTCCACTCTAAAGGTAGGGCTCAAATGCAGTGGATTGGGCACAGATGGGCTTTGGACCACTTGCTGGTA
CTGGGTGACCCTACTGTAGGACATCAGGGAGGCTGTTCTGCAGGTGCCTGGGACCTGGACCTAAATGACA
ACTCCAAGTCAGCATTGGGGGAGCCCATATCTCCTACTGGAGATCATCATGGCTTGCCCCACCAGCCTCC
AGCCTCTTCCAGGCTCAGCCTGGGTCGTCATCGAAGACTCTGCAGCTCCAATAAGGGCCAGACTCATGAG
AACAGCAATGACGGCAGCAACCATGACTACCTGCCTCTGGTGAGGACTGGGGAGGTGGAGGGTAGCATCA
TTAGAGCCAGAGCTCTGTCTCAGCTCCCTCTCCCCCCACCTCTTCTCTCCTCAGGTACGACTGCAAGAGG
CACCAGGCTCCTTCCGCCTGGATGAACCCTTCTGTGCTGCTGTGTGCATTCCTCAAGAACGCCTGTGTCG
AGCCTCGCCCTTTGCCGCACACCGTGCCAGCCTCAGCCCCACCTCAGCATCATCTCCTTGGGCATTTCTG
AGCCCTGGTATTGGCCAAGGTGACAGTGCCA
